LOCUS       pCMV-Hs.cargo(Cre) 7505 bp DNA circular SYN 05-AUG-2021
DEFINITION  synthetic circular DNA
ACCESSION   urn.local...6d3-dp4sijw
VERSION     .
KEYWORDS    .
SOURCE      synthetic DNA construct
  ORGANISM  synthetic DNA construct
REFERENCE   1 (bases 1 to 10649)
  AUTHORS   Segel, M., Lash, B., Song, J., Ladha, A., Liu, C.C., Jin, X.,
            Mekhedov, S., Macrae, R.K., Koonin, E.V., Zhang, F.
  TITLE     Mammalian retrovirus-like protein PEG10 packages its own mRNA and
            can be pseudotyped for mRNA delivery
  JOURNAL   Science
FEATURES             Location/Qualifiers
     source          1..7505
                     /organism="synthetic DNA construct"
                     /mol_type="other DNA"
     promoter        236..852
     regulatory      315..602
                     /standard_name="CAG_enhancer"
                     /label=CAG_enhancer
     promoter        863..881
     gene            929..1407
                     /standard_name="PEG10"
                     /label=PEG10
     exon            929..1184
                     /standard_name="PEG10-001 Exon 1"
                     /label=PEG10-001
     Exon            1
     exon            1185..1407
                     /standard_name="PEG10-001 Exon 2"
                     /label=PEG10-001
     Exon            2
     CDS             1420..1440
                     /standard_name="SV40 NLS"
                     /label=SV40 NLS
     CDS             1444..2467
                     /standard_name="Cre"
                     /label=Cre
     gene            2470..2984
                     /standard_name="PEG10"
                     /label=PEG10
     terminator      3102..3329
     misc_feature    complement(3812..3832)
                     /standard_name="pBABE_3_primer"
                     /label=pBABE_3_primer
                     /note="Geneious type: primer"
     regulatory      complement(3818..4033)
                     /standard_name="SV40_enhancer"
                     /label=SV40_enhancer
     promoter        3830..4098
     misc_feature    4059..4078
                     /standard_name="SV40pro_F_primer"
                     /label=SV40pro_F_primer
                     /note="Geneious type: primer"
     gene            4216..5004
                     /standard_name="NeoR/KanR"
                     /label=NeoR/KanR
     terminator      5184..5303
     misc_feature    5272..5291
                     /standard_name="EBV_rev_primer"
                     /label=EBV_rev_primer
                     /note="Geneious type: primer"
     promoter        complement(5347..5365)
     misc_feature    complement(5364..5386)
                     /standard_name="M13_pUC_rev_primer"
                     /label=M13_pUC_rev_primer
                     /note="Geneious type: primer"
     promoter        complement(5400..5429)
     gene            complement(6509..7369)
                     /standard_name="Ampicillin"
                     /label=Ampicillin
     promoter        complement(7411..7439)
ORIGIN
        1 gacggatcgg gagatctccc gatcccctat ggtgcactct cagtacaatc tgctctgatg
       61 ccgcatagtt aagccagtat ctgctccctg cttgtgtgtt ggaggtcgct gagtagtgcg
      121 cgagcaaaat ttaagctaca acaaggcaag gcttgaccga caattgcatg aagaatctgc
      181 ttagggttag gcgttttgcg ctgcttcgcg atgtacgggc cagatatacg cgttgacatt
      241 gattattgac tagttattaa tagtaatcaa ttacggggtc attagttcat agcccatata
      301 tggagttccg cgttacataa cttacggtaa atggcccgcc tggctgaccg cccaacgacc
      361 cccgcccatt gacgtcaata atgacgtatg ttcccatagt aacgccaata gggactttcc
      421 attgacgtca atgggtggag tatttacggt aaactgccca cttggcagta catcaagtgt
      481 atcatatgcc aagtacgccc cctattgacg tcaatgacgg taaatggccc gcctggcatt
      541 atgcccagta catgacctta tgggactttc ctacttggca gtacatctac gtattagtca
      601 tcgctattac catggtgatg cggttttggc agtacatcaa tgggcgtgga tagcggtttg
      661 actcacgggg atttccaagt ctccacccca ttgacgtcaa tgggagtttg ttttggcacc
      721 aaaatcaacg ggactttcca aaatgtcgta acaactccgc cccattgacg caaatgggcg
      781 gtaggcgtgt acggtgggag gtctatataa gcagagctct ctggctaact agagaaccca
      841 ctgcttactg gcttatcgaa attaatacga ctcactatag ggagataata cgactcacta
      901 tagcccaagc tggctagcgt ttaaaaccct cctcggtgca acctatataa ggctcacagt
      961 ctgcgctcct ggtacacgcg cttcaacttc ggttggtgtg tgtcgaagaa acctgactgc
     1021 gccctgagga gaacagcgga gaaggtccac cgagcctggc gaaaggtccg ctgagcgggc
     1081 tgtcgtccgg agccactccg ggctgcggag cacccagtgg agaccgcgcc tggctcaggt
     1141 gtgggacccc atccttcctg tcttcgcaga ggagtcctcg cgtgaaataa gcgggttttg
     1201 aaaacaaaaa aaagaaggag tggaagaggg ggccaggatc caggcctcca tccccacaga
     1261 agtgaagcta cagctgggag gtctcctccc accccaaccg tcaccctggg tcccgactgc
     1321 ccacctcctc ctcctccccc tccccccaac aacaacaaca acaacaactc caagcacacc
     1381 ggccataaga gtgcgtgtgt ccccaacgcc accatgggcc caaagaagaa gagaaaggtt
     1441 tcgaatttac tgaccgtaca ccaaaatttg cctgcattac cggtcgatgc aacgagtgat
     1501 gaggttcgca agaacctgat ggacatgttc agggatcgcc aggcgttttc tgagcatacc
     1561 tggaaaatgc ttctgtccgt ttgccggtcg tgggcggcat ggtgcaagtt gaataaccgg
     1621 aaatggtttc ccgcagaacc tgaagatgtt cgcgattatc ttctatatct tcaggcgcgc
     1681 ggtctggcag taaaaactat ccagcaacat ttgggccagc taaacatgct tcatcgtcgg
     1741 tccgggctgc cacgaccaag tgacagcaat gctgtttcac tggttatgcg gcggatccga
     1801 aaagaaaacg ttgatgccgg tgaacgtgca aaacaggctc tagcgttcga acgcactgat
     1861 ttcgaccagg ttcgttcact catggaaaat agcgatcgct gccaggatat acgtaatctg
     1921 gcatttctgg ggattgctta taacaccctg ttacgtatag ccgaaattgc caggatcagg
     1981 gttaaagata tctcacgtac tgacggtggg agaatgttaa tccatattgg cagaacgaaa
     2041 acgctggtta gcaccgcagg tgtagagaag gcacttagcc tgggggtaac taaactggtc
     2101 gagcgatgga tttccgtctc tggtgtagct gatgatccga ataactacct gttttgccgg
     2161 gtcagaaaaa atggtgttgc cgcgccatct gccaccagcc agctatcaac tcgcgccctg
     2221 gaagggattt ttgaagcaac tcatcgattg atttacggcg ctaaggatga ctctggtcag
     2281 agatacctgg cctggtctgg acacagtgcc cgtgtcggag ccgcgcgaga tatggcccgc
     2341 gctggagttt caataccgga gatcatgcaa gctggtggct ggaccaatgt aaatattgtc
     2401 atgaactata tccgtaacct ggatagtgaa acaggggcaa tggtgcgcct gctggaagat
     2461 ggcgattaaa tacctgtcat gtccttcagg atctctgccc tcaaaattta ttcctgttca
     2521 gcttctcaat cagtgactgt gtgctaaatt ttaggctact gtatcttcag gccacctgag
     2581 gcacatcctc tctgaaacgg ctatggaagg ttagggccac tctggactgg cacacatcct
     2641 aaagcaccaa aagaccttca acattttctg agagcaacag agtatttgcc aataaatgat
     2701 ctctcatttt tccaccttga ctgccaatct aactaaaata attaataagt ttactttcca
     2761 gccagtcctg gaagtctggg ttttacctgc caaaacctcc atcaccatct aaattatagg
     2821 ctgccaaatt tgctgtttaa catttacaga gaagctgata caaacgcagg aaatgctgat
     2881 ttctttatgg agggggagac gaggaggagg aggacatgac ttttcttgcg gtttcggtac
     2941 cctcttttta aatcactgga ggactgaggc cttattaagg aagccttaag cttggtaccg
     3001 agctcggatc cactagtcca gtgtggtgga attctgcaga tatccagcac agtggcggcc
     3061 gctcgagtct agagggcccg tttaaacccg ctgatcagcc tcgactgtgc cttctagttg
     3121 ccagccatct gttgtttgcc cctcccccgt gccttccttg accctggaag gtgccactcc
     3181 cactgtcctt tcctaataaa atgaggaaat tgcatcgcat tgtctgagta ggtgtcattc
     3241 tattctgggg ggtggggtgg ggcaggacag caagggggag gattgggaag acaatagcag
     3301 gcatgctggg gatgcggtgg gctctatggc ttctgaggcg gaaagaacca gctggggctc
     3361 tagggggtat ccccnnnnnn nnnnnnnnnn nnnnnnnnnn nnnnnnnnnn nnnnnnnnnn
     3421 nnnnnnnnnn nnnnnnnnnn nnnnnnnnnn nnnnnnnnnn nnnnnnnnnn nnnnnnnnnn
     3481 nnnnnnnnnn nnnnnnnncn nnnnnnnnnn nnnnnnnnnn nnnnnnnnnn nnnnnnnnnn
     3541 nnnnnnnnnn nnnnnnnnnn nnnnnnnnnn nnnnnnnnnn nnnnnnnnnn annnnnnnnn
     3601 nnnnnnnnnn nnnnnnnnnn nnnnnnnnnn nnnnnnnnnn cctttgacgt tggagtccac
     3661 gttctttnnn nnnnnnnnnn nnnnnnnnnn nnnnnnnnnn nnnnacccta tctcggtcta
     3721 ttcttttgat ttataaggga ttttgccgat ttcggcctat tggttaaaaa atgagctgat
     3781 ttaacaaaaa tttaacgcga attaattctg tggaatgtgt gtcagttagg gtgtggaaag
     3841 tccccaggct ccccagcagg cagaagtatg caaagcatgc atctcaatta gtcagcaacc
     3901 aggtgtggaa agtccccagg ctccccagca ggcagaagta tgcaaagcat gcatctcaat
     3961 tagtcagcaa ccatagtccc gcccctaact ccgcccatcc cgcccctaac tccgcccagt
     4021 tccgcccatt ctccgcccca tggctgacta atttttttta tttatgcaga ggccgaggcc
     4081 gcctctgcct ctgagctatt ccagaagtag tgaggaggct tttttggagg cctaggcttt
     4141 tgcaaaaagc tcccgggagc ttgtatatcc attttcggat ctgatcaaga gacaggatga
     4201 ggatcgtttc gcatgattga acaagatgga ttgcacgcag gttctccggc cgcttgggtg
     4261 gagaggctat tcggctatga ctgggcacaa cagacaatcg gctgctctga tgccgccgtg
     4321 ttccggctgt cagcgcaggg gcgcccggtt ctttttgtca agaccgacct gtccggtgcc
     4381 ctgaatgaac tgcaggacga ggcagcgcgg ctatcgtggc tggccacgac gggcgttcct
     4441 tgcgcagctg tgctcgacgt tgtcactgaa gcgggaaggg actggctgct attgggcgaa
     4501 gtgccggggc aggatctcct gtcatctcac cttgctcctg ccgagaaagt atccatcatg
     4561 gctgatgcaa tgcggcggct gcatacgctt gatccggcta cctgcccatt cgaccaccaa
     4621 gcgaaacatc gcatcgagcg agcacgtact cggatggaag ccggtcttgt cgatcaggat
     4681 gatctggacg aagagcatca ggggctcgcg ccagccgaac tgttcgccag gctcaaggcg
     4741 cgcatgcccg acggcgagga tctcgtcgtg acccatggcg atgcctgctt gccgaatatc
     4801 atggtggaaa atggccgctt ttctggattc atcgactgtg gccggctggg tgtggcggac
     4861 cgctatcagg acatagcgtt ggctacccgt gatattgctg aagagcttgg cggcgaatgg
     4921 gctgaccgct tcctcgtgct ttacggtatc gccgctcccg attcgcagcg catcgccttc
     4981 tatcgccttc ttgacgagtt cttctgagcg ggactctggg gttcgaaatg accgaccaag
     5041 cgacgcccaa cctgccatca cgagatttcg attccaccgc cgccttctat gaaaggttgg
     5101 gcttcggaat cgttttccgg gacgccggct ggatgatcct ccagcgcggg gatctcatgc
     5161 tggagttctt cgcccacccc aacttgttta ttgcagctta taatggttac aaataaagca
     5221 atagcatcac aaatttcaca aataaagcat ttttttcact gcattctagt tgtggtttgt
     5281 ccaaactcat caatgtatct tatcatgtct gtataccgtc gacctctagc tagagcttgg
     5341 cgtaatcatg gtcatagctg tttcctgtgt gaaattgtta tccgctcaca attccacaca
     5401 acatacgagc cggaagcata aagtgtaaag cctggggtgc ctaatgagtg agctaactca
     5461 cattaattgc gttgcgctca ctgcccgctt tccagtcggg aaacctgtcg tgccagctgc
     5521 attaatgaat cggccaacgc gcggggagag gcggtttgcg tattgggcgc tcttccgctt
     5581 cctcgctcac tgactcgctg cgctcggtcg ttcggctgcg gcgagcggta tcagctcact
     5641 caaaggcggt aatacggtta tccacagaat caggggataa cgcaggaaag aacatgtgag
     5701 caaaaggcca gcaaaaggcc aggaaccgta aaaaggccgc gttgctggcg tttttccata
     5761 ggctccgccc ccctgacgag catcacaaaa atcgacgctc aagtcagagg tggcgaaacc
     5821 cgacaggact ataaagatac caggcgtttc cccctggaag ctccctcgtg cgctctcctg
     5881 ttccgaccct gccgcttacc ggatacctgt ccgcctttct cccttcggga agcgtggcgc
     5941 tttctcatag ctcacgctgt aggtatctca gttcggtgta ggtcgttcgc tccaagctgg
     6001 gctgtgtgca cgaacccccc gttcagcccg accgctgcgc cttatccggt aactatcgtc
     6061 ttgagtccaa cccggtaaga cacgacttat cgccactggc agcagccact ggtaacagga
     6121 ttagcagagc gaggtatgta ggcggtgcta cagagttctt gaagtggtgg cctaactacg
     6181 gctacactag aagaacagta tttggtatct gcgctctgct gaagccagtt accttcggaa
     6241 aaagagttgg tagctcttga tccggcaaac aaaccaccgc tggtagcggt ttttttgttt
     6301 gcaagcagca gattacgcgc agaaaaaaag gatctcaaga agatcctttg atcttttcta
     6361 cggggtctga cgctcagtgg aacgaaaact cacgttaagg gattttggtc atgagattat
     6421 caaaaaggat cttcacctag atccttttaa attaaaaatg aagttttaaa tcaatctaaa
     6481 gtatatatga gtaaacttgg tctgacagtt accaatgctt aatcagtgag gcacctatct
     6541 cagcgatctg tctatttcgt tcatccatag ttgcctgact ccccgtcgtg tagataacta
     6601 cgatacggga gggcttacca tctggcccca gtgctgcaat gataccgcga gacccacgct
     6661 caccggctcc agatttatca gcaataaacc agccagccgg aagggccgag cgcagaagtg
     6721 gtcctgcaac tttatccgcc tccatccagt ctattaattg ttgccgggaa gctagagtaa
     6781 gtagttcgcc agttaatagt ttgcgcaacg ttgttgccat tgctacaggc atcgtggtgt
     6841 cacgctcgtc gtttggtatg gcttcattca gctccggttc ccaacgatca aggcgagtta
     6901 catgatcccc catgttgtgc aaaaaagcgg ttagctcctt cggtcctccg atcgttgtca
     6961 gaagtaagtt ggccgcagtg ttatcactca tggttatggc agcactgcat aattctctta
     7021 ctgtcatgcc atccgtaaga tgcttttctg tgactggtga gtactcaacc aagtcattct
     7081 gagaatagtg tatgcggcga ccgagttgct cttgcccggc gtcaatacgg gataataccg
     7141 cgccacatag cagaacttta aaagtgctca tcattggaaa acgttcttcg gggcgaaaac
     7201 tctcaaggat cttaccgctg ttgagatcca gttcgatgta acccactcgt gcacccaact
     7261 gatcttcagc atcttttact ttcaccagcg tttctgggtg agcaaaaaca ggaaggcaaa
     7321 atgccgcaaa aaagggaata agggcgacac ggaaatgttg aatactcata ctcttccttt
     7381 ttcaatatta ttgaagcatt tatcagggtt attgtctcat gagcggatac atatttgaat
     7441 gtatttagaa aaataaacaa ataggggttc cgcgcacatt tccccgaaaa gtgccacctg
     7501 acgtc
//
