[The description below was written by a language model from this plasmid's Addgene catalogue record and the feature table of its GenBank file.]
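Description:
pCMV-Hs.cargo(Cre) is a 7.5 kb mammalian expression plasmid built on the pcDNA3.1 backbone. It is maintained in E. coli as a high-copy plasmid under ampicillin selection. The feature table also shows a NeoR/KanR gene downstream of an SV40 enhancer/promoter and followed by a terminator, the standard pcDNA3.1 cassette that permits G418 selection of transfected mammalian cells. A bacterial origin of replication is not annotated, although one must be present, presumably in the unannotated stretch next to the ampicillin gene.

The payload is a CMV-driven transcription unit producing a "cargo RNA" in which a Cre recombinase coding sequence is flanked by untranslated regions of human PEG10. In the annotation, the promoter region (with an overlapping enhancer feature labelled as CAG enhancer) and a short unlabelled promoter element are followed by a PEG10 segment spanning exon 1 and part of exon 2, which serves as the 5′ UTR. Next come an N-terminal SV40 nuclear localisation signal fused to Cre, a second PEG10 segment of about 500 bp as the 3′ UTR, and a terminator.

PEG10 is a retrotransposon-derived, retrovirus-like protein that the associated work reports packages its own mRNA, so flanking a heterologous ORF with PEG10 UTRs is intended to direct that transcript into PEG10 particles. This plasmid supplies only the cargo; it encodes no PEG10 protein or fusogenic envelope, so those would have to come from separate constructs. Cre provides a convenient functional readout, since delivery of its mRNA to recipient cells carrying a loxP-based reporter can be scored by recombination. The construct is thus suited to producing and testing pseudotyped PEG10 particles for mRNA delivery.
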