Addgene plasmid #174863: pCMV-Hs.cargo(Cre)
Purpose: Expresses human Peg10 cargoRNA encoding Cre recombinase
Depositing lab: Feng Zhang. Depositing organization: Broad Institute. Publication: Mammalian retrovirus-like protein PEG10 packages its own mRNA and can be pseudotyped for mRNA delivery. Segel M, Lash B, Song J, Ladha A, Liu CC, Jin X, Mekhedov SL, Macrae RK, Koonin EV, Zhang F. Science. 2021 Aug 20;373(6557):882-889. doi: 10.1126/science.abg6155. PubMed 34413232.
Backbone
  Vector backbone: pcDNA3.1
  Backbone size w/o insert (bp): 5400
  Total vector size (bp): 7505
  Vector type: Mammalian Expression
Growth in bacteria
  Bacterial resistance: Ampicillin, 100 μg/mL
  Growth temperature: 37°C
  Growth strain: NEB Stable
  Copy number: High Copy
Gene/Insert
  Gene/Insert name: Cre flanked by HsPeg10 UTRs
  Species: H. sapiens (human)
  Insert size (bp): 2000
  Promoter: CMV
  Tag / fusion protein: SV40 NLS (N terminal on insert)
  Cloning method: Gibson Cloning
  Sequencing primers: 5′ CMV Forward
Resource information
  A portion of this plasmid was derived from a plasmid made by: Cre cloned from Addgene derived plasmid
Terms and licenses: Academic/Nonprofit Terms; Industry Terms: Not Available to Industry
How to cite: pCMV-Hs.cargo(Cre) was a gift from Feng Zhang (Addgene plasmid # 174863 ; http://n2t.net/addgene:174863 ; RRID:Addgene_174863)
