LOCUS       Exported 7490 bp ds-DNA circular SYN 14-SEP-2021
DEFINITION  Expresses human Peg10 cargoRNA encoding Cre recombinase.
ACCESSION   .
VERSION     .
KEYWORDS    pCMV-Hs.cargo(Cre)
SOURCE      synthetic DNA construct
  ORGANISM  synthetic DNA construct
REFERENCE   1 (bases 1 to 7490)
  AUTHORS   Segel M, Lash B, Song J, Ladha A, Liu CC, Jin X, Mekhedov SL, Macrae
            RK, Koonin EV, Zhang F
  TITLE     Mammalian retrovirus-like protein PEG10 packages its own mRNA and
            can be pseudotyped for mRNA delivery.
  JOURNAL   Science. 2021 Aug 20;373(6557):882-889. doi:
            10.1126/science.abg6155.
  PUBMED    34413232
REFERENCE   2 (bases 1 to 7490)
  AUTHORS   .
  TITLE     Direct Submission
  JOURNAL   Exported Sep 14, 2021 from SnapGene Server 1.1.58
            http://www.snapgene.com
FEATURES             Location/Qualifiers
     source          1..7490
                     /organism="synthetic DNA construct"
                     /mol_type="other DNA"
     enhancer        1..380
                     /label=CMV enhancer
                     /note="human cytomegalovirus immediate early enhancer"
     promoter        381..584
                     /label=CMV promoter
                     /note="human cytomegalovirus (CMV) immediate early
                     promoter"
     primer_bind     535..555
                     /label=CMV-F
                     /note="Human CMV immediate early promoter, forward primer"
     primer_bind     629..648
                     /label=T7
                     /note="T7 promoter, forward primer"
     promoter        629..647
                     /label=T7 promoter
                     /note="promoter for bacteriophage T7 RNA polymerase"
     regulatory      1156..1165
                     /regulatory_class="other"
                     /note="vertebrate consensus sequence for strong initiation
                     of translation (Kozak, 1987)"
     CDS             1168..1188
                     /codon_start=1
                     /product="nuclear localization signal of SV40 (simian virus
                     40) large T antigen"
                     /label=SV40 NLS
                     /translation="PKKKRKV"
     CDS             1192..2217
                     /codon_start=1
                     /product="site-specific recombinase"
                     /label=Cre
                     /note="Cre is a site-specific recombinase from
                     bacteriophage P1. Recombination occurs at loxP sequences."
                     /translation="NLLTVHQNLPALPVDATSDEVRKNLMDMFRDRQAFSEHTWKMLLS
                     VCRSWAAWCKLNNRKWFPAEPEDVRDYLLYLQARGLAVKTIQQHLGQLNMLHRRSGLPR
                     PSDSNAVSLVMRRIRKENVDAGERAKQALAFERTDFDQVRSLMENSDRCQDIRNLAFLG
                     IAYNTLLRIAEIARIRVKDISRTDGGRMLIHIGRTKTLVSTAGVEKALSLGVTKLVERW
                     ISVSGVADDPNNYLFCRVRKNGVAAPSATSQLSTRALEGIFEATHRLIYGAKDDSGQRY
                     LAWSGHSARVGAARDMARAGVSIPEIMQAGGWTNVNIVMNYIRNLDSETGAMVRLLEDG
                     D"
     primer_bind     complement(2847..2864)
                     /label=BGH-rev
                     /note="Bovine growth hormone terminator, reverse primer.
                     Also called BGH reverse"
     polyA_signal    2853..3077
                     /label=bGH poly(A) signal
                     /note="bovine growth hormone polyadenylation signal"
     rep_origin      3123..3551
                     /direction=RIGHT
                     /label=f1 ori
                     /note="f1 bacteriophage origin of replication; arrow
                     indicates direction of (+) strand synthesis"
     primer_bind     complement(3210..3229)
                     /label=F1ori-R
                     /note="F1 origin, reverse primer"
     primer_bind     3420..3441
                     /label=F1ori-F
                     /note="F1 origin, forward primer"
     primer_bind     complement(3560..3580)
                     /label=pBABE 3'
                     /note="SV40 enhancer, reverse primer for pBABE vectors"
     promoter        3565..3894
                     /label=SV40 promoter
                     /note="SV40 enhancer and early promoter"
     rep_origin      3745..3880
                     /label=SV40 ori
                     /note="SV40 origin of replication"
     primer_bind     3807..3826
                     /label=SV40pro-F
                     /note="SV40 promoter/origin, forward primer"
     CDS             3961..4755
                     /codon_start=1
                     /gene="aph(3')-II (or nptII)"
                     /product="aminoglycoside phosphotransferase from Tn5"
                     /label=NeoR/KanR
                     /note="confers resistance to neomycin, kanamycin, and G418
                     (Geneticin(R))"
                     /translation="MIEQDGLHAGSPAAWVERLFGYDWAQQTIGCSDAAVFRLSAQGRP
                     VLFVKTDLSGALNELQDEAARLSWLATTGVPCAAVLDVVTEAGRDWLLLGEVPGQDLLS
                     SHLAPAEKVSIMADAMRRLHTLDPATCPFDHQAKHRIERARTRMEAGLVDQDDLDEEHQ
                     GLAPAELFARLKARMPDGEDLVVTHGDACLPNIMVENGRFSGFIDCGRLGVADRYQDIA
                     LATRDIAEELGGEWADRFLVLYGIAAPDSQRIAFYRLLDEFF"
     primer_bind     complement(4015..4034)
                     /label=Neo-R
                     /note="Neomycin resistance gene, reverse primer"
     primer_bind     4625..4644
                     /label=Neo-F
                     /note="Neomycin resistance gene, forward primer"
     polyA_signal    4929..5050
                     /label=SV40 poly(A) signal
                     /note="SV40 polyadenylation signal"
     primer_bind     complement(4966..4985)
                     /label=SV40pA-R
                     /note="SV40 polyA, reverse primer"
     primer_bind     5020..5039
                     /label=EBV-rev
                     /note="SV40 polyA terminator, reverse primer"
     primer_bind     complement(5099..5115)
                     /label=M13 rev
                     /note="common sequencing primer, one of multiple similar
                     variants"
     primer_bind     complement(5099..5115)
                     /label=M13 Reverse
                     /note="In lacZ gene. Also called M13-rev"
     primer_bind     complement(5112..5134)
                     /label=M13/pUC Reverse
                     /note="In lacZ gene"
     protein_bind    5123..5139
                     /label=lac operator
                     /bound_moiety="lac repressor encoded by lacI"
                     /note="The lac repressor binds to the lac operator to
                     inhibit transcription in E. coli. This inhibition can be
                     relieved by adding lactose or
                     isopropyl-beta-D-thiogalactopyranoside (IPTG)."
     promoter        complement(5147..5177)
                     /label=lac promoter
                     /note="promoter for the E. coli lac operon"
     protein_bind    5192..5213
                     /label=CAP binding site
                     /bound_moiety="E. coli catabolite activator protein"
                     /note="CAP binding activates transcription in the presence
                     of cAMP."
     primer_bind     complement(5330..5347)
                     /label=L4440
                     /note="L4440 vector, forward primer"
     rep_origin      complement(5501..6089)
                     /direction=LEFT
                     /label=ori
                     /note="high-copy-number ColE1/pMB1/pBR322/pUC origin of
                     replication"
     primer_bind     complement(5581..5600)
                     /label=pBR322ori-F
                     /note="pBR322 origin, forward primer"
     CDS             complement(6260..7120)
                     /codon_start=1
                     /gene="bla"
                     /product="beta-lactamase"
                     /label=AmpR
                     /note="confers resistance to ampicillin, carbenicillin, and
                     related antibiotics"
                     /translation="MSIQHFRVALIPFFAAFCLPVFAHPETLVKVKDAEDQLGARVGYI
                     ELDLNSGKILESFRPEERFPMMSTFKVLLCGAVLSRIDAGQEQLGRRIHYSQNDLVEYS
                     PVTEKHLTDGMTVRELCSAAITMSDNTAANLLLTTIGGPKELTAFLHNMGDHVTRLDRW
                     EPELNEAIPNDERDTTMPVAMATTLRKLLTGELLTLASRQQLIDWMEADKVAGPLLRSA
                     LPAGWFIADKSGAGERGSRGIIAALGPDGKPSRIVVIYTTGSQATMDERNRQIAEIGAS
                     LIKHW"
     primer_bind     6883..6902
                     /label=Amp-R
                     /note="Ampicillin resistance gene, reverse primer"
     promoter        complement(7121..7225)
                     /gene="bla"
                     /label=AmpR promoter
     primer_bind     complement(7300..7319)
                     /label=pRS-marker
                     /note="pRS vectors, use to sequence yeast selectable
                     marker"
ORIGIN
        1 gacattgatt attgactagt tattaatagt aatcaattac ggggtcatta gttcatagcc
       61 catatatgga gttccgcgtt acataactta cggtaaatgg cccgcctggc tgaccgccca
      121 acgacccccg cccattgacg tcaataatga cgtatgttcc catagtaacg ccaataggga
      181 ctttccattg acgtcaatgg gtggagtatt tacggtaaac tgcccacttg gcagtacatc
      241 aagtgtatca tatgccaagt acgcccccta ttgacgtcaa tgacggtaaa tggcccgcct
      301 ggcattatgc ccagtacatg accttatggg actttcctac ttggcagtac atctacgtat
      361 tagtcatcgc tattaccatg gtgatgcggt tttggcagta catcaatggg cgtggatagc
      421 ggtttgactc acggggattt ccaagtctcc accccattga cgtcaatggg agtttgtttt
      481 ggcaccaaaa tcaacgggac tttccaaaat gtcgtaacaa ctccgcccca ttgacgcaaa
      541 tgggcggtag gcgtgtacgg tgggaggtct atataagcag agctctctgg ctaactagag
      601 aacccactgc ttactggctt atcgaaatta atacgactca ctatagggag acccaagctg
      661 gctagcgttt aaaaccctcc tcggtgcaac ctatataagg ctcacagtct gcgctcctgg
      721 tacacgcgct tcaacttcgg ttggtgtgtg tcgaagaaac ctgactgcgc cctgaggaga
      781 acagcggaga aggtccaccg agcctggcga aaggtccgct gagcgggctg tcgtccggag
      841 ccactccggg ctgcggagca cccagtggag accgcgcctg gctcaggtgt gggaccccat
      901 ccttcctgtc ttcgcagagg agtcctcgcg tgaaataagc gggttttgaa aacaaaaaaa
      961 agaaggagtg gaagaggggg ccaggatcca ggcctccatc cccacagaag tgaagctaca
     1021 gctgggaggt ctcctcccac cccaaccgtc accctgggtc ccgactgccc acctcctcct
     1081 cctccccctc cccccaacaa caacaacaac aacaactcca agcacaccgg ccataagagt
     1141 gcgtgtgtcc ccaacgccac catgggccca aagaagaaga gaaaggtttc gaatttactg
     1201 accgtacacc aaaatttgcc tgcattaccg gtcgatgcaa cgagtgatga ggttcgcaag
     1261 aacctgatgg acatgttcag ggatcgccag gcgttttctg agcatacctg gaaaatgctt
     1321 ctgtccgttt gccggtcgtg ggcggcatgg tgcaagttga ataaccggaa atggtttccc
     1381 gcagaacctg aagatgttcg cgattatctt ctatatcttc aggcgcgcgg tctggcagta
     1441 aaaactatcc agcaacattt gggccagcta aacatgcttc atcgtcggtc cgggctgcca
     1501 cgaccaagtg acagcaatgc tgtttcactg gttatgcggc ggatccgaaa agaaaacgtt
     1561 gatgccggtg aacgtgcaaa acaggctcta gcgttcgaac gcactgattt cgaccaggtt
     1621 cgttcactca tggaaaatag cgatcgctgc caggatatac gtaatctggc atttctgggg
     1681 attgcttata acaccctgtt acgtatagcc gaaattgcca ggatcagggt taaagatatc
     1741 tcacgtactg acggtgggag aatgttaatc catattggca gaacgaaaac gctggttagc
     1801 accgcaggtg tagagaaggc acttagcctg ggggtaacta aactggtcga gcgatggatt
     1861 tccgtctctg gtgtagctga tgatccgaat aactacctgt tttgccgggt cagaaaaaat
     1921 ggtgttgccg cgccatctgc caccagccag ctatcaactc gcgccctgga agggattttt
     1981 gaagcaactc atcgattgat ttacggcgct aaggatgact ctggtcagag atacctggcc
     2041 tggtctggac acagtgcccg tgtcggagcc gcgcgagata tggcccgcgc tggagtttca
     2101 ataccggaga tcatgcaagc tggtggctgg accaatgtaa atattgtcat gaactatatc
     2161 cgtaacctgg atagtgaaac aggggcaatg gtgcgcctgc tggaagatgg cgattaaata
     2221 cctgtcatgt ccttcaggat ctctgccctc aaaatttatt cctgttcagc ttctcaatca
     2281 gtgactgtgt gctaaatttt aggctactgt atcttcaggc cacctgaggc acatcctctc
     2341 tgaaacggct atggaaggtt agggccactc tggactggca cacatcctaa agcaccaaaa
     2401 gaccttcaac attttctgag agcaacagag tatttgccaa taaatgatct ctcatttttc
     2461 caccttgact gccaatctaa ctaaaataat taataagttt actttccagc cagtcctgga
     2521 agtctgggtt ttacctgcca aaacctccat caccatctaa attataggct gccaaatttg
     2581 ctgtttaaca tttacagaga agctgataca aacgcaggaa atgctgattt ctttatggag
     2641 ggggagacga ggaggaggag gacatgactt ttcttgcggt ttcggtaccc tctttttaaa
     2701 tcactggagg actgaggcct tattaaggaa gccttaagct tggtaccgag ctcggatcca
     2761 ctagtccagt gtggtggaat tctgcagata tccagcacag tggcggccgc tcgagtctag
     2821 agggcccgtt taaacccgct gatcagcctc gactgtgcct tctagttgcc agccatctgt
     2881 tgtttgcccc tcccccgtgc cttccttgac cctggaaggt gccactccca ctgtcctttc
     2941 ctaataaaat gaggaaattg catcgcattg tctgagtagg tgtcattcta ttctgggggg
     3001 tggggtgggg caggacagca agggggagga ttgggaagac aatagcaggc atgctgggga
     3061 tgcggtgggc tctatggctt ctgaggcgga aagaaccagc tggggctcta gggggtatcc
     3121 ccnnnnnnnn nnnnnnnnnn nnnnnnnnnn nnnnnnnnnn nnnnnnnnnn nnnnnnnnnn
     3181 nnnnnnnnnn nnnnnnnnnn nnnnnnnnnn nnnnnnnnnn nnnnnnnnnn nnnnnnnnnn
     3241 nnnnnncnnn nnnnnnnnnn nnnnnnnnnn nnnnnnnnnn nnnnnnnnnn nnnnnnnnnn
     3301 nnnnnnnnnn nnnnnnnnnn nnnnnnnnnn nnnnnnnnan nnnnnnnnnn nnnnnnnnnn
     3361 nnnnnnnnnn nnnnnnnnnn nnnnnnnncc tttgacgttg gagtccacgt tctttaatag
     3421 tggactcttg ttccaaactg gaacaacact caaccctatc tcggtctatt cttttgattt
     3481 ataagggatt ttgccgattt cggcctattg gttaaaaaat gagctgattt aacaaaaatt
     3541 taacgcgaat taattctgtg gaatgtgtgt cagttagggt gtggaaagtc cccaggctcc
     3601 ccagcaggca gaagtatgca aagcatgcat ctcaattagt cagcaaccag gtgtggaaag
     3661 tccccaggct ccccagcagg cagaagtatg caaagcatgc atctcaatta gtcagcaacc
     3721 atagtcccgc ccctaactcc gcccatcccg cccctaactc cgcccagttc cgcccattct
     3781 ccgccccatg gctgactaat tttttttatt tatgcagagg ccgaggccgc ctctgcctct
     3841 gagctattcc agaagtagtg aggaggcttt tttggaggcc taggcttttg caaaaagctc
     3901 ccgggagctt gtatatccat tttcggatct gatcaagaga caggatgagg atcgtttcgc
     3961 atgattgaac aagatggatt gcacgcaggt tctccggccg cttgggtgga gaggctattc
     4021 ggctatgact gggcacaaca gacaatcggc tgctctgatg ccgccgtgtt ccggctgtca
     4081 gcgcaggggc gcccggttct ttttgtcaag accgacctgt ccggtgccct gaatgaactg
     4141 caggacgagg cagcgcggct atcgtggctg gccacgacgg gcgttccttg cgcagctgtg
     4201 ctcgacgttg tcactgaagc gggaagggac tggctgctat tgggcgaagt gccggggcag
     4261 gatctcctgt catctcacct tgctcctgcc gagaaagtat ccatcatggc tgatgcaatg
     4321 cggcggctgc atacgcttga tccggctacc tgcccattcg accaccaagc gaaacatcgc
     4381 atcgagcgag cacgtactcg gatggaagcc ggtcttgtcg atcaggatga tctggacgaa
     4441 gagcatcagg ggctcgcgcc agccgaactg ttcgccaggc tcaaggcgcg catgcccgac
     4501 ggcgaggatc tcgtcgtgac ccatggcgat gcctgcttgc cgaatatcat ggtggaaaat
     4561 ggccgctttt ctggattcat cgactgtggc cggctgggtg tggcggaccg ctatcaggac
     4621 atagcgttgg ctacccgtga tattgctgaa gagcttggcg gcgaatgggc tgaccgcttc
     4681 ctcgtgcttt acggtatcgc cgctcccgat tcgcagcgca tcgccttcta tcgccttctt
     4741 gacgagttct tctgagcggg actctggggt tcgaaatgac cgaccaagcg acgcccaacc
     4801 tgccatcacg agatttcgat tccaccgccg ccttctatga aaggttgggc ttcggaatcg
     4861 ttttccggga cgccggctgg atgatcctcc agcgcgggga tctcatgctg gagttcttcg
     4921 cccaccccaa cttgtttatt gcagcttata atggttacaa ataaagcaat agcatcacaa
     4981 atttcacaaa taaagcattt ttttcactgc attctagttg tggtttgtcc aaactcatca
     5041 atgtatctta tcatgtctgt ataccgtcga cctctagcta gagcttggcg taatcatggt
     5101 catagctgtt tcctgtgtga aattgttatc cgctcacaat tccacacaac atacgagccg
     5161 gaagcataaa gtgtaaagcc tggggtgcct aatgagtgag ctaactcaca ttaattgcgt
     5221 tgcgctcact gcccgctttc cagtcgggaa acctgtcgtg ccagctgcat taatgaatcg
     5281 gccaacgcgc ggggagaggc ggtttgcgta ttgggcgctc ttccgcttcc tcgctcactg
     5341 actcgctgcg ctcggtcgtt cggctgcggc gagcggtatc agctcactca aaggcggtaa
     5401 tacggttatc cacagaatca ggggataacg caggaaagaa catgtgagca aaaggccagc
     5461 aaaaggccag gaaccgtaaa aaggccgcgt tgctggcgtt tttccatagg ctccgccccc
     5521 ctgacgagca tcacaaaaat cgacgctcaa gtcagaggtg gcgaaacccg acaggactat
     5581 aaagatacca ggcgtttccc cctggaagct ccctcgtgcg ctctcctgtt ccgaccctgc
     5641 cgcttaccgg atacctgtcc gcctttctcc cttcgggaag cgtggcgctt tctcatagct
     5701 cacgctgtag gtatctcagt tcggtgtagg tcgttcgctc caagctgggc tgtgtgcacg
     5761 aaccccccgt tcagcccgac cgctgcgcct tatccggtaa ctatcgtctt gagtccaacc
     5821 cggtaagaca cgacttatcg ccactggcag cagccactgg taacaggatt agcagagcga
     5881 ggtatgtagg cggtgctaca gagttcttga agtggtggcc taactacggc tacactagaa
     5941 gaacagtatt tggtatctgc gctctgctga agccagttac cttcggaaaa agagttggta
     6001 gctcttgatc cggcaaacaa accaccgctg gtagcggtgg tttttttgtt tgcaagcagc
     6061 agattacgcg cagaaaaaaa ggatctcaag aagatccttt gatcttttct acggggtctg
     6121 acgctcagtg gaacgaaaac tcacgttaag ggattttggt catgagatta tcaaaaagga
     6181 tcttcaccta gatcctttta aattaaaaat gaagttttaa atcaatctaa agtatatatg
     6241 agtaaacttg gtctgacagt taccaatgct taatcagtga ggcacctatc tcagcgatct
     6301 gtctatttcg ttcatccata gttgcctgac tccccgtcgt gtagataact acgatacggg
     6361 agggcttacc atctggcccc agtgctgcaa tgataccgcg agacccacgc tcaccggctc
     6421 cagatttatc agcaataaac cagccagccg gaagggccga gcgcagaagt ggtcctgcaa
     6481 ctttatccgc ctccatccag tctattaatt gttgccggga agctagagta agtagttcgc
     6541 cagttaatag tttgcgcaac gttgttgcca ttgctacagg catcgtggtg tcacgctcgt
     6601 cgtttggtat ggcttcattc agctccggtt cccaacgatc aaggcgagtt acatgatccc
     6661 ccatgttgtg caaaaaagcg gttagctcct tcggtcctcc gatcgttgtc agaagtaagt
     6721 tggccgcagt gttatcactc atggttatgg cagcactgca taattctctt actgtcatgc
     6781 catccgtaag atgcttttct gtgactggtg agtactcaac caagtcattc tgagaatagt
     6841 gtatgcggcg accgagttgc tcttgcccgg cgtcaatacg ggataatacc gcgccacata
     6901 gcagaacttt aaaagtgctc atcattggaa aacgttcttc ggggcgaaaa ctctcaagga
     6961 tcttaccgct gttgagatcc agttcgatgt aacccactcg tgcacccaac tgatcttcag
     7021 catcttttac tttcaccagc gtttctgggt gagcaaaaac aggaaggcaa aatgccgcaa
     7081 aaaagggaat aagggcgaca cggaaatgtt gaatactcat actcttcctt tttcaatatt
     7141 attgaagcat ttatcagggt tattgtctca tgagcggata catatttgaa tgtatttaga
     7201 aaaataaaca aataggggtt ccgcgcacat ttccccgaaa agtgccacct gacgtcgacg
     7261 gatcgggaga tctcccgatc ccctatggtg cactctcagt acaatctgct ctgatgccgc
     7321 atagttaagc cagtatctgc tccctgcttg tgtgttggag gtcgctgagt agtgcgcgag
     7381 caaaatttaa gctacaacaa ggcaaggctt gaccgacaat tgcatgaaga atctgcttag
     7441 ggttaggcgt tttgcgctgc ttcgcgatgt acgggccaga tatacgcgtt
//
